>Addgene plasmid #228877 | pInducer20-HA-TEADiv2 | addgene full sequence | sequence record 471981 | Addgene NGS Result
TGGAAGGGCTAATTCACTCCCAAAGAAGACAAGATATCCTTGATCTGTGGATCTACCACACACAAGGCTA
CTTCCCTGATTAGCAGAACTACACACCAGGGCCAGGGGTCAGATATCCACTGACCTTTGGATGGTGCTAC
AAGCTAGTACCAGTTGAGCCAGATAAGGTAGAAGAGGCCAATAAAGGAGAGAACACCAGCTTGTTACACC
CTGTGAGCCTGCATGGGATGGATGACCCGGAGAGAGAAGTGTTAGAGTGGAGGTTTGACAGCCGCCTAGC
ATTTCATCACGTGGCCCGAGAGCTGCATCCGGAGTACTTCAAGAACTGCTGATATCGAGCTTGCTACAAG
GGACTTTCCGCTGGGGACTTTCCAGGGAGGCGTGGCCTGGGCGGGACTGGGGAGTGGCGAGCCCTCAGAT
CCTGCATATAAGCAGCTGCTTTTTGCCTGTACTGGGTCTCTCTGGTTAGACCAGATCTGAGCCTGGGAGC
TCTCTGGCTAACTAGGGAACCCACTGCTTAAGCCTCAATAAAGCTTGCCTTGAGTGCTTCAAGTAGTGTG
TGCCCGTCTGTTGTGTGACTCTGGTAACTAGAGATCCCTCAGACCCTTTTAGTCAGTGTGGAAAATCTCT
AGCAGTGGCGCCCGAACAGGGACTTGAAAGCGAAAGGGAAACCAGAGGAGCTCTCTCGACGCAGGACTCG
GCTTGCTGAAGCGCGCACGGCAAGAGGCGAGGGGCGGCGACTGGTGAGTACGCCAAAAATTTTGACTAGC
GGAGGCTAGAAGGAGAGAGATGGGTGCGAGAGCGTCAGTATTAAGCGGGGGAGAATTAGATCGCGATGGG
AAAAAATTCGGTTAAGGCCAGGGGGAAAGAAAAAATATAAATTAAAACATATAGTATGGGCAAGCAGGGA
GCTAGAACGATTCGCAGTTAATCCTGGCCTGTTAGAAACATCAGAAGGCTGTAGACAAATACTGGGACAG
CTACAACCATCCCTTCAGACAGGATCAGAAGAACTTAGATCATTATATAATACAGTAGCAACCCTCTATT
GTGTGCATCAAAGGATAGAGATAAAAGACACCAAGGAAGCTTTAGACAAGATAGAGGAAGAGCAAAACAA
AAGTAAGACCACCGCACAGCAAGCGGCCGGCCGCTGATCTTCAGACCTGGAGGAGGAGATATGAGGGACA
ATTGGAGAAGTGAATTATATAAATATAAAGTAGTAAAAATTGAACCATTAGGAGTAGCACCCACCAAGGC
AAAGAGAAGAGTGGTGCAGAGAGAAAAAAGAGCAGTGGGAATAGGAGCTTTGTTCCTTGGGTTCTTGGGA
GCAGCAGGAAGCACTATGGGCGCAGCGTCAATGACGCTGACGGTACAGGCCAGACAATTATTGTCTGGTA
TAGTGCAGCAGCAGAACAATTTGCTGAGGGCTATTGAGGCGCAACAGCATCTGTTGCAACTCACAGTCTG
GGGCATCAAGCAGCTCCAGGCAAGAATCCTGGCTGTGGAAAGATACCTAAAGGATCAACAGCTCCTGGGG
ATTTGGGGTTGCTCTGGAAAACTCATTTGCACCACTGCTGTGCCTTGGAATGCTAGTTGGAGTAATAAAT
CTCTGGAACAGATTTGGAATCACACGACCTGGATGGAGTGGGACAGAGAAATTAACAATTACACAAGCTT
AATACACTCCTTAATTGAAGAATCGCAAAACCAGCAAGAAAAGAATGAACAAGAATTATTGGAATTAGAT
AAATGGGCAAGTTTGTGGAATTGGTTTAACATAACAAATTGGCTGTGGTATATAAAATTATTCATAATGA
TAGTAGGAGGCTTGGTAGGTTTAAGAATAGTTTTTGCTGTACTTTCTATAGTGAATAGAGTTAGGCAGGG
ATATTCACCATTATCGTTTCAGACCCACCTCCCAACCCCGAGGGGACCCGACAGGCCCGAAGGAATAGAA
GAAGAAGGTGGAGAGAGAGACAGAGACAGATCCATTCGATTAGTGAACGGATCTCGACGGTATCGCCGAA
TTCACAAATGGCAGTATTCATCCACAATTTTAAAAGAAAAGGGGGGATTGGGGGGTACAGTGCAGGGGAA
AGAATAGTAGACATAATAGCAACAGACATACAAACTAAAGAATTACAAAAACAAATTACAAAAATTCAAA
ATTTTCGGGTTTATTACAGGGACAGCAGAGATCCAGTTTGGACTAGGATCCTTTACCACTCCCTATCAGT
GATAGAGAAAAGTGAAAGTCGAGTTTACCACTCCCTATCAGTGATAGAGAAAAGTGAAAGTCGAGTTTAC
CACTCCCTATCAGTGATAGAGAAAAGTGAAAGTCGAGTTTACCACTCCCTATCAGTGATAGAGAAAAGTG
AAAGTCGAGTTTACCACTCCCTATCAGTGATAGAGAAAAGTGAAAGTCGAGTTTACCACTCCCTATCAGT
GATAGAGAAAAGTGAAAGTCGAGTTTACCACTCCCTATCAGTGATAGAGAAAAGTGAAAGTCGAGCTCGG
TACCCGGGTCGAGGTAGGCGTGTACGGTGGGAGGCCTATATAAGCAGAGCTCGTTTAGTGAACCGTCAGA
TCGCCTGGAGACGCCATCCACGCTGTTTTGACCTCCATAGAAGACACCGGGACCGATCCAGCCTCCGCGG
CCCCGAACTAGTCCAGTGTGGTGGAATTCTGCAGATATCAACAAGTTTGTACAAAAAAGCAGGCTCTTTA
AAGGAACCAATTCAGTCGACGGCCATTGTGGCCATCAAGCTTGCCATGGCCTACCCATACGATGTTCCTG
ACTATGCGGGCTATCCCTATGACGTCCCGGACTATGCAGGATCCTCAGTAGACGACCACTTTGCGAAAGC
ACTGGGTGATACATGGCTGCAAATAGGTGACCCCCCTGTCGCGACCAATCCCAAAACGGCCAATGTTCCG
CAAACAGTGCCCATGCGGTTGCGGAAGTTGCCGGAGTCTTTTTTCAAAGAGCCCGAGGGAGACCCTCCAG
TGGCGACGAACCCCAAACCCTCTTCATGGCGAAAAAAGATTCTGCCCGAGAGCTTTTTTAAAGAACCGGG
GGACCCGCCAGTTGCGACAAAGCGAACAGCGGATGGCAGTGAGTTCGAGTCCCCGAAGAAAAAGCGCAAG
GTTGAGTAAGCGGCCGCACTCGAGATATCGGCCTCCAGGGCCTCTAGACCCAGCTTTCTTGTACAAAGTG
GTTGATATCCAGCACAGTGGCGGCCGCTCGAGTCTAGAGGGCCCGCGGTTCGAATACCCATACGACGTCC
CAGACTACGCTTAGTAATGATTAATTAAACTAGAAATTCTACCGGGTAGGGGAGGCGCTTTTCCCAAGGC
AGTCTGGAGTAACCCACCCAAGATCTGGCCTCCGCGCCGGGTTTTGGCGCCTCCCGCGGGCGCCCCCCTC
CTCACGGCGAGCGCTGCCACGTCAGACGAAGGGCGCAGCGAGCGTCCTGATCCTTCCGCCCGGACGCTCA
GGACAGCGGCCCGCTGCTCATAAGACTCGGCCTTAGAACCCCAGTATCAGCAGAAGGACATTTTAGGACG
GGACTTGGGTGACTCTAGGGCACTGGTTTTCTTTCCAGAGAGCGGAACAGGCGAGGAAAAGTAGTCCCTT
CTCGGCGATTCTGCGGAGGGATCTCCGTGGGGCGGTGAACGCCGATGATTATATAAGGACGCGCCGGGTG
TGGCACAGCTAGTTCCGTCGCAGCCGGGATTTGGGTCGCGGTTCTTGTTTGTGGATCGCTGTGATCGTCA
CTTGGTGAGTAGCGGGCTGCTGGGCTGGCCGGGGCTTTCGTGGCCGCCGGGCCGCTCGGTGGGACGGAAG
CGTGTGGAGAGACCGCCAAGGGCTGTAGTCTGGGTCCGCGAGCAAGGTTGCCCTGAACTGGGGGTTGGGG
GGAGCGCAGCAAAATGGCGGCTGTTCCCGAGTCTTGAATGGAAGACGCTTGTGAGGCGGGCTGTGAGGTC
GTTGAAACAAGGTGGGGGGCATGGTGGGCGGCAAGAACCCAAGGTCTTGAGGCCTTCGCTAATGCGGGAA
AGCTCTTATTCGGGTGAGATGGGCTGGGGCACCATCTGGGGACCCTGACGTGAAGTTTGTCACTGACTGG
AGAACTCGGTTTGTCGTCTGTTGCGGGGGCGGCAGTTATGGCGGTGCCGTTGGGCAGTGCACCCGTACCT
TTGGGAGCGCGCGCCCTCGTCGTGTCGTGACGTCACCCGTTCTGTTGGCTTATAATGCAGGGTGGGGCCA
CCTGCCGGTAGGTGTGCGGTAGGCTTTTCTCCGTCGCAGGACGCAGGGTTCGGGCCTAGGGTAGGCTCTC
CTGAATCGACAGGCGCCGGACCTCTGGTGAGGGGAGGGATAAGTGAGGCGTCAGTTTCTTTGGTCGGTTT
TATGTACCTATCTTCTTAAGTAGCTGAAGCTCCGGTTTTGAACTATGCGCTCGGGGTTGGCGAGTGTGTT
TTGTGAAGTTTTTTAGGCACCTTTTGAAATGTAATCATTTGGGTCAATATGTAATTTTCAGTGTTAGACT
AGTAAATTGTCCGCTAAATTCTGGCCGTTTTTGGCTTTTTTGTTAGACGAAGCTTGGTACCGAGCTCGGA
TCTCCACCCCGTACCGGTCCTGCAGTCGAATTCACCATGTCTAGACTGGACAAGAGCAAAGTCATAAACG
GAGCTCTGGAATTACTCAATGGTGTCGGTATCGAAGGCCTGACGACAAGGAAACTCGCTCAAAAGCTGGG
AGTTGAGCAGCCTACCCTGTACTGGCACGTGAAGAACAAGCGGGCCCTGCTCGATGCCCTGCCAATCGAG
ATGCTGGACAGGCATCATACCCACTTCTGCCCCCTGGAAGGCGAGTCATGGCAAGACTTTCTGCGGAACA
ACGCCAAGTCATACCGCTGTGCTCTCCTCTCACATCGCGACGGGGCTAAAGTGCATCTCGGCACCCGCCC
AACAGAGAAACAGTACGAAACCCTGGAAAATCAGCTCGCGTTCCTGTGTCAGCAAGGCTTCTCCCTGGAG
AACGCACTGTACGCTCTGTCCGCCGTGGGCCACTTTACACTGGGCTGCGTATTGGAGGAACAGGAGCATC
AAGTAGCAAAAGAGGAAAGAGAGACACCTACCACCGATTCTATGCCCCCACTTCTGAGACAAGCAATTGA
GCTGTTCGACCGGCAGGGAGCCGAACCTGCCTTCCTTTTCGGCCTGGAACTAATCATATGTGGCCTGGAG
AAACAGCTAAAGTGCGAAAGCGGCGGGCCGACCGACGCCCTTGACGATTTTGACTTAGACATGCTCCCAG
CCGATGCCCTTGACGACTTTGACCTTGATATGCTGCCTGCTGACGCTCTTGACGATTTTGACCTTGACAT
GCTCCCCGGGTAACTAAGTAAGGATCCGCGGCCGCACTAGAGGAATTCCGCCCCTCTCCCCCCCCCCCCC
CTAACGTTACTGGCCGAAGCCGCTTGGAATAAGGCCGGTGTGCGTTTGTCTATATGTTATTTTCCACCAT
ATTGCCGTCTTTTGGCAATGTGAGGGCCCGGAAACCTGGCCCTGTCTTCTTGACGAGCATTCCTAGGGGT
CTTTCCCCTCTCGCCAAAGGAATGCAAGGTCTGTTGAATGTCGTGAAGGAAGCAGTTCCTCTGGAAGCTT
CTTGAAGACAAACAACGTCTGTAGCGACCCTTTGCAGGCAGCGGAACCCCCCACCTGGCGACAGGTGCCT
CTGCGGCCAAAAGCCACGTGTATAAGATACACCTGCAAAGGCGGCACAACCCCAGTGCCACGTTGTGAGT
TGGATAGTTGTGGAAAGAGTCAAATGGCTCTCCTCAAGCGTATTCAACAAGGGGCTGAAGGATGCCCAGA
AGGTACCCCATTGTATGGGATCTGATCTGGGGCCTCGGTGCACATGCTTTACATGTGTTTAGTCGAGGTT
AAAAAAACGTCTAGGCCCCCCGAACCACGGGGACGTGGTTTTCCTTTGAAAAACACGATGATAAGCTTAC
CGGTCCACCATGATTGAACAAGATGGATTGCACGCAGGTTCTCCGGCCGCTTGGGTGGAGAGGCTATTCG
GCTATGACTGGGCACAACAGACAATCGGCTGCTCTGATGCCGCCGTGTTCCGGCTGTCAGCGCAGGGGCG
CCCGGTTCTTTTTGTCAAGACCGACCTGTCCGGTGCCCTGAATGAACTGCAAGACGAGGCAGCGCGGCTA
TCGTGGCTGGCCACGACGGGCGTTCCTTGCGCAGCTGTGCTCGACGTTGTCACTGAAGCGGGAAGGGACT
GGCTGCTATTGGGCGAAGTGCCGGGGCAGGATCTCCTGTCATCTCACCTTGCTCCTGCCGAGAAAGTATC
CATCATGGCTGATGCAATGCGGCGGCTGCATACGCTTGATCCGGCTACCTGCCCATTCGACCACCAAGCG
AAACATCGCATCGAGCGAGCACGTACTCGGATGGAAGCCGGTCTTGTCGATCAGGATGATCTGGACGAAG
AGCATCAGGGGCTCGCGCCAGCCGAACTGTTCGCCAGGCTCAAGGCGAGCATGCCCGACGGCGAGGATCT
CGTCGTGACCCATGGCGATGCCTGCTTGCCGAATATCATGGTGGAAAATGGCCGCTTTTCTGGATTCATC
GACTGTGGCCGGCTGGGTGTGGCGGACCGCTATCAGGACATAGCGTTGGCTACCCGTGATATTGCTGAAG
AGCTTGGCGGCGAATGGGCTGACCGCTTCCTCGTGCTTTACGGTATCGCCGCTCCCGATTCGCAGCGCAT
CGCCTTCTATCGCCTTCTTGACGAGTTCTTCTGATGTACAAGTAAAGCGGCCGCGACTCTAGATCATAAT
CAGCCATACCACATTTGTAGAGGTTTTACTTGCTTTAAAAAACCTCCCACACCTCCCCCTGAACCTGAAA
CATAAAATGAATGCAATTGTTGTTGTTTAGTCCCTCCCAATTCGATATCAAGCTTATCGCGATAGATCCT
AATCAACCTCTGGATTACAAAATTTGTGAAAGATTGACTGGTATTCTTAACTATGTTGCTCCTTTTACGC
TATGTGGATACGCTGCTTTAATGCCTTTGTATCATGCTATTGCTTCCCGTATGGCTTTCATTTTCTCCTC
CTTGTATAAATCCTGGTTGCTGTCTCTTTATGAGGAGTTGTGGCCCGTTGTCAGGCAACGTGGCGTGGTG
TGCACTGTGTTTGCTGACGCAACCCCCACTGGTTGGGGCATTGCCACCACCTGTCAGCTCCTTTCCGGGA
CTTTCGCTTTCCCCCTCCCTATTGCCACGGCGGAACTCATCGCCGCCTGCCTTGCCCGCTGCTGGACAGG
GGCTCGGCTGTTGGGCACTGACAATTCCGTGGTGTTGTCGGGGAAATCATCGTCCTTTCCTTGGCTGCTC
GCCTGTGTTGCCACCTGGATTCTGCGCGGGACGTCCTTCTGCTACGTCCCTTCGGCCCTCAATCCAGCGG
ACCTTCCTTCCCGCGGCCTGCTGCCGGCTCTGCGGCCTCTTCCGCGTCTTCGCCTTCGCCCTCAGACGAG
TCGGATCTCCCTTTGGGCCGCCTCCCCGCCTGAGATCCTTTAAGACCAATGACTTACAAGGCAGCTGTAG
ATCTTAGCCACTTTTTAAAAGAAAAGGGGGGACTGGAAGGGCTAATTCACTCCCAACGAAGACAAGATCT
GCTTTTTGCTTGTACTGGGTCTCTCTGGTTAGACCAGATCTGAGCCTGGGAGCTCTCTGGCTAACTAGGG
AACCCACTGCTTAAGCCTCAATAAAGCTTGCCTTGAGTGCTTCAAGTAGTGTGTGCCCGTCTGTTGTGTG
ACTCTGGTAACTAGAGATCCCTCAGACCCTTTTAGTCAGTGTGGAAAATCTCTAGCAGTAGTAGTTCATG
TCATCTTATTATTCAGTATTTATAACTTGCAAAGAAATGAATATCAGAGAGTGAGAGGCCCGGGTTAATT
AAGGAAAGGGCTAGATCATTCTTGAAGACGAAAGGGCCTCGTGATACGCCTATTTTTATAGGTTAATGTC
ATGATAATAATGGTTTCTTAGACGTCAGGTGGCACTTTTCGGGGAAATGTGCGCGGAACCCCTATTTGTT
TATTTTTCTAAATACATTCAAATATGTATCCGCTCATGAGACAATAACCCTGATAAATGCTTCAATAATA
TTGAAAAAGGAAGAGTATGAGTATTCAACATTTCCGTGTCGCCCTTATTCCCTTTTTTGCGGCATTTTGC
CTTCCTGTTTTTGCTCACCCAGAAACGCTGGTGAAAGTAAAAGATGCTGAAGATCAGTTGGGTGCACGAG
TGGGTTACATCGAACTGGATCTCAACAGCGGTAAGATCCTTGAGAGTTTTCGCCCCGAAGAACGTTTTCC
AATGATGAGCACTTTTAAAGTTCTGCTATGTGGCGCGGTATTATCCCGTGTTGACGCCGGGCAAGAGCAA
CTCGGTCGCCGCATACACTATTCTCAGAATGACTTGGTTGAGTACTCACCAGTCACAGAAAAGCATCTTA
CGGATGGCATGACAGTAAGAGAATTATGCAGTGCTGCCATAACCATGAGTGATAACACTGCGGCCAACTT
ACTTCTGACAACGATCGGAGGACCGAAGGAGCTAACCGCTTTTTTGCACAACATGGGGGATCATGTAACT
CGCCTTGATCGTTGGGAACCGGAGCTGAATGAAGCCATACCAAACGACGAGCGTGACACCACGATGCCTG
TAGCAATGGCAACAACGTTGCGCAAACTATTAACTGGCGAACTACTTACTCTAGCTTCCCGGCAACAATT
AATAGACTGGATGGAGGCGGATAAAGTTGCAGGACCACTTCTGCGCTCGGCCCTTCCGGCTGGCTGGTTT
ATTGCTGATAAATCTGGAGCCGGTGAGCGTGGGTCTCGCGGTATCATTGCAGCACTGGGGCCAGATGGTA
AGCCCTCCCGTATCGTAGTTATCTACACGACGGGGAGTCAGGCAACTATGGATGAACGAAATAGACAGAT
CGCTGAGATAGGTGCCTCACTGATTAAGCATTGGTAACTGTCAGACCAAGTTTACTCATATATACTTTAG
ATTGATTTAAAACTTCATTTTTAATTTAAAAGGATCTAGGTGAAGATCCTTTTTGATAATCTCATGACCA
AAATCCCTTAACGTGAGTTTTCGTTCCACTGAGCGTCAGACCCCGTAGAAAAGATCAAAGGATCTTCTTG
AGATCCTTTTTTTCTGCGCGTAATCTGCTGCTTGCAAACAAAAAAACCACCGCTACCAGCGGTGGTTTGT
TTGCCGGATCAAGAGCTACCAACTCTTTTTCCGAAGGTAACTGGCTTCAGCAGAGCGCAGATACCAAATA
CTGTTCTTCTAGTGTAGCCGTAGTTAGGCCACCACTTCAAGAACTCTGTAGCACCGCCTACATACCTCGC
TCTGCTAATCCTGTTACCAGTGGCTGCTGCCAGTGGCGATAAGTCGTGTCTTACCGGGTTGGACTCAAGA
CGATAGTTACCGGATAAGGCGCAGCGGTCGGGCTGAACGGGGGGTTCGTGCACACAGCCCAGCTTGGAGC
GAACGACCTACACCGAACTGAGATACCTACAGCGTGAGCTATGAGAAAGCGCCACGCTTCCCGAAGGGAG
AAAGGCGGACAGGTATCCGGTAAGCGGCAGGGTCGGAACAGGAGAGCGCACGAGGGAGCTTCCAGGGGGA
AACGCCTGGTATCTTTATAGTCCTGTCGGGTTTCGCCACCTCTGACTTGAGCGTCGATTTTTGTGATGCT
CGTCAGGGGGGCGGAGCCTATGGAAAAACGCCAGCAACGCGGCCTTTTTACGGTTCCTGGCCTTTTGCTG
GCCTTTTGCTCACATGTTCTTTCCTGCGTTATCCCCTGATTCTGTGGATAACCGTATTACCGCCTTTGAG
TGAGCTGATACCGCTCGCCGCAGCCGAACGACCGAGCGCAGCGAGTCAGTGAGCGAGGAAGCGGAAGAGC
GCCCAATACGCAAACCGCCTCTCCCCGCGCGTTGGCCGATTCATTAATGCAGCAAGCTCATGGCTGACTA
ATTTTTTTTATTTATGCAGAGGCCGAGGCCGCCTCGGCCTCTGAGCTATTCCAGAAGTAGTGAGGAGGCT
TTTTTGGAGGCCTAGGCTTTTGCAAAAAGCTCCCCGTGGCACGACAGGTTTCCCGACTGGAAAGCGGGCA
GTGAGCGCAACGCAATTAATGTGAGTTAGCTCACTCATTAGGCACCCCAGGCTTTACACTTTATGCTTCC
GGCTCGTATGTTGTGTGGAATTGTGAGCGGATAACAATTTCACACAGGAAACAGCTATGACATGATTACG
AATTTCACAAATAAAGCATTTTTTTCACTGCATTCTAGTTGTGGTTTGTCCAAACTCATCAATGTATCTT
ATCATGTCTGGATCAACTGGATAACTCAAGCTAACCAAAATCATCCCAAACTTCCCACCCCATACCCTAT
TACCACTGCCAATTACCTGTGGTTTCATTTACTCTAAACCTGTGATTCCTCTGAATTATTTTCATTTTAA
AGAAATTGTATTTGTTAAATATGTACTACAAACTTAGTAGT
Features (pLannotate 1.2.2; 35 found; start..end, strand, type, name):
    377..634     +  LTR            5' LTR (truncated): truncated 5' long terminal repeat (LTR) from HIV-1
    681..806     +  misc_feature   HIV-1 Ψ: packaging signal of human immunodeficiency virus type 1
    790..1128    +  CDS            HIV-1 gag (fragment): gag protein from human immunodeficiency virus 1; gag
   1303..1536    +  misc_feature   RRE: The Rev response element (RRE) of HIV-1 allows for Rev-dependent mRNA export from the nucleus to the cytoplasm.
   1913..2013    +  CDS            Rev (fragment): human immunodeficiency virus 1 (HIV-1) Rev protein; rev; enhances nuclear export of unspliced and incompletely spliced viral mRNAs
   2058..2175    +  misc_feature   cPPT/CTS: central polypurine tract and central termination sequence of HIV-1
   2230..2500    +  protein_bind   tetracycline response element: contains seven copies of the tetracycline operator tetO tetracycline repressor TetR
   2511..2528    +  misc_feature   MCS (fragment): pUC18/19 multiple cloning site
   2533..2571    +  promoter       minimal CMV promoter: human cytomegalovirus (CMV) immediate early promoter
   2701..2725    +  protein_bind   attB1: mutant version of attB; recombination site for the Gateway® BP reaction BP Clonase™
   2782..2845    +  CDS            3xHA (fragment): three tandem HA epitope tags
   2917..2997    +  CDS            Yap1 (fragment): YAP1_RAT - Also known as Yap, Yap65. Experimental evidence at protein level: Swiss-Prot protein existence level 1. [Isoform 2]: Attenuates p73-mediated cell death signaling in transcriptional repression-induced atypical death (TRIAD) of neurons. From Rattus norvegicus (Rat).
   3198..3222    -  protein_bind   attB2: mutant version of attB; recombination site for the Gateway® BP reaction BP Clonase™
   3334..3369    +  promoter       PGK promoter (fragment): mouse phosphoglycerate kinase 1 promoter
   3387..4598    +  promoter       UbC promoter: human ubiquitin C promoter
   4657..5354    +  CDS            rtTA3 (fragment): reverse tetracycline transactivator 3 activates expression from Tet-responsive promoters in the presence of doxycycline
   5284..5394    +  CDS            VP48: 3 tandem repeats of the minimal activation domain of herpes simplex virus VP16 (Cheng et al., 2013)
   5552..6014    +  misc_feature   IRES: internal ribosome entry site (IRES) of the encephalomyocarditis virus (EMCV)
   6030..6824    +  CDS            NeoR/KanR: aminoglycoside phosphotransferase from Tn5; aph(3')-II (or nptII); confers resistance to neomycin, kanamycin, and G418 (Geneticin®)
   6852..6935    +  CDS            large T antigen (fragment): large T antigen from SV40 (simian virus 40)
   6969..6989    +  misc_feature   MCS (fragment): pBluescript multiple cloning site
   7001..7589    +  misc_feature   WPRE: woodchuck hepatitis virus posttranscriptional regulatory element
   7597..7662    +  CDS            nef (fragment): NEF_HV1Z2 - Experimental evidence at protein level: Swiss-Prot protein existence level 1. Extracellular Nef protein targets CD4(+) T-lymphocytes for apoptosis by interacting with CXCR4 surface receptors. From Human immunodeficiency virus type 1 group M subtype D (isolate Z2/CDC-Z34) (HIV-1).
   7664..7897    +  LTR            3' LTR (ΔU3): self-inactivating 3' long terminal repeat (LTR) from HIV-1
   8102..8206    +  promoter       AmpR promoter: bla
   8207..9067    +  CDS            AmpR: β-lactamase; bla; confers resistance to ampicillin, carbenicillin, and related antibiotics
   9238..9826    +  rep_origin     ori: high-copy-number ColE1/pMB1/pBR322/pUC origin of replication
  10009..10063   +  CDS            lacI (fragment): lac repressor; lacI; The lac repressor binds to the lac operator to inhibit transcription in E. coli. This inhibition can be relieved by adding lactose or isopropyl-β-D-thiogalactopyranoside (IPTG).
  10069..10162   +  rep_origin     SV40 ori (fragment): SV40 origin of replication
  10187..10224   +  CDS            lacI (fragment): lac repressor; lacI; The lac repressor binds to the lac operator to inhibit transcription in E. coli. This inhibition can be relieved by adding lactose or isopropyl-β-D-thiogalactopyranoside (IPTG).
  10237..10258   +  protein_bind   CAP binding site: CAP binding activates transcription in the presence of cAMP. E. coli catabolite activator protein
  10273..10303   +  promoter       lac promoter: promoter for the E. coli lac operon
  10311..10327   +  protein_bind   lac operator: The lac repressor binds to the lac operator to inhibit transcription in E. coli. This inhibition can be relieved by adding lactose or isopropyl-β-D-thiogalactopyranoside (IPTG). lac repressor encoded by lacI
  10361..10444   +  polyA_signal   SV40 poly(A) signal (fragment): SV40 polyadenylation signal
  10611..329     +  CDS            nef (fragment) (across the origin): NEF_HV1BR - Experimental evidence at protein level: Swiss-Prot protein existence level 1. Extracellular Nef protein targets CD4(+) T-lymphocytes for apoptosis by interacting with CXCR4 surface receptors (PubMed:14990729). From Human immunodeficiency virus type 1 group M subtype B (isolate BRU/LAI) (HIV-1).
