[The description below was written by a language model from this plasmid's Addgene catalogue record and pLannotate feature annotations shown in this document.]
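Description:
pInducer20-HA-TEADiv2 is a 10.6 kb HIV-1-based, self-inactivating lentiviral vector built on the pInducer20 backbone for doxycycline-inducible expression of an optimized TEAD inhibitor in mammalian cells. In bacteria it is maintained through a high-copy ColE1/pUC-type origin and selected with ampicillin via β-lactamase. The viral portion carries a truncated 5' LTR, the Ψ packaging signal with a gag fragment, the RRE for Rev-dependent RNA export, the cPPT/CTS, a WPRE to enhance transcript expression, and a ΔU3 3' LTR that inactivates LTR promoter activity after integration.

The vector is an all-in-one Tet-On system. A tetracycline response element with seven tetO copies fused to a minimal CMV promoter drives the insert, which was introduced by Gateway cloning and is flanked by attB1 and attB2 sites. Downstream, the human UbC promoter constitutively expresses the rtTA3 reverse transactivator, linked by an EMCV IRES to NeoR, so transduced cells can be selected with G418 and activate the insert only when doxycycline is present. The 384 bp insert, TEADiv2, encodes an N-terminally 2xHA-tagged dominant-negative protein with a nuclear localization signal that blocks the interaction of YAP1 and TAZ with TEAD transcription factors. It differs from the original TEADi by a D93E mutation in the YAP1 TEAD-binding domain; the annotation accordingly detects an HA-tag fragment and a YAP1-derived segment (matched to the rat homolog, although the record lists the insert as human). The construct is used to study Hippo pathway YAP1/TAZ-dependent transcription, and the depositor notes that strong expression is needed for effective TEAD blockade.
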