Addgene plasmid #228877: pInducer20-HA-TEADiv2
Purpose: Tet-inducible lentiviral vector for expression of optimized 2xHA-TEAD inhibitor (TEADiv2)
Depositing lab: Ramiro Iglesias-Bartolome. Depositing organization: National Cancer Institute (NCI). Publication: An improved TEAD dominant-negative protein inhibitor to study Hippo YAP1/TAZ-dependent transcription. Branch B, Yuan Y, Cascone M, Raimondi F, Iglesias-Bartolome R. bioRxiv [Preprint]. 2024 Oct 3:2024.10.03.615022. doi: 10.1101/2024.10.03.615022. PubMed 39502361.
Backbone
  Vector backbone: pInducer20
  Backbone manufacturer: Addgene #44012
  Vector type: Lentiviral
  Selectable markers: Neomycin (select with G418)
Growth in bacteria
  Bacterial resistance: Ampicillin, 100 μg/mL
  Growth temperature: 30°C
  Growth strain: NEB Stable
  Copy number: Unknown
Gene/Insert
  Gene/Insert name: TEADiv2 (alt name: TEAD dominant-negative inhibitor 2xHA tagged)
  Species: H. sapiens (human)
  Insert size (bp): 384
  Tag / fusion protein: 2xHA (N terminal on insert)
  Cloning method: Gateway Cloning
  Sequencing primers: 5′ LNCX_primer
Terms and licenses: Academic/Nonprofit Terms; Industry Terms: Not Available to Industry
Depositor comments: HA-tagged inhibitor of the interaction of YAP1 and TAZ with TEAD transcription factors with nuclear localization signal. Optimized by a D93E mutation in the YAP1 TBD with respect to original TEADi (Addgene #140144). As with other dominant negative proteins, good levels of expression are necessary for TEADi to block TEADs.
How to cite: pInducer20-HA-TEADiv2 was a gift from Ramiro Iglesias-Bartolome (Addgene plasmid # 228877 ; http://n2t.net/addgene:228877 ; RRID:Addgene_228877)
