>Addgene plasmid #228877 | pInducer20-HA-TEADiv2 | depositor partial sequence | sequence record 449957 | HAx2-TEADiv2
ATGGCCTACCCATACGATGTTCCTGACTATGCGGGCTATCCCTATGACGTCCCGGACTATGCAGGATCCT
CAGTAGACGACCACTTTGCGAAAGCACTGGGTGATACATGGCTGCAAATAGGTGACCCCCCTGTCGCGAC
CAATCCCAAAACGGCCAATGTTCCGCAAACAGTGCCCATGCGGTTGCGGAAGTTGCCGGAGTCTTTTTTC
AAAGAGCCCGAGGGAGACCCTCCAGTGGCGACGAACCCCAAACCCTCTTCATGGCGAAAAAAGATTCTGC
CCGAGAGCTTTTTTAAAGAACCGGGGGACCCGCCAGTTGCGACAAAGCGAACAGCGGATGGCAGTGAGTT
CGAGTCCCCGAAGAAAAAGCGCAAGGTTGAGTAA
